Addgene plasmid #145848: pAc5.1B-EGFP-DmDCP2_209-791_A
Purpose: Insect Expression of DmDCP2_209-791
Depositing lab: Elisa Izaurralde. Depositing organization: Max Planck Institute for Developmental Biology.
Backbone
  Vector backbone: Unknown
  Vector type: Insect Expression
Growth in bacteria
  Bacterial resistance: Ampicillin, 100 μg/mL
  Growth temperature: 37°C
  Growth strain: DH5alpha
  Copy number: Low Copy
Gene/Insert
  Gene/Insert name: DmDCP2_209-791
  Species: D. melanogaster (fly)
  Entrez Gene: DCP2 (a.k.a. Dmel_CG6169, BEST:LD07107, CG6169, DCp2p, Dcp2, Dmel\CG6169, LD07107, dDCP2, dDcp, dDcp2, dcp2, l(3)tb)
  Cloning method: Unknown
Terms and licenses: Academic/Nonprofit Terms; Industry Terms: Not Available to Industry
Depositor comments: Plasmids from this collection were made available to the research community and donated after the lab closed. Please note that the sequence provided by the depositing laboratory may be theoretical/predicted or based on Sanger sequencing results. There may be discrepancies between sequencing results obtained by Addgene and the depositor sequence. If an Addgene verified sequence is not available, please contact before placing your order to request that our lab fully sequence the plasmid.
How to cite: pAc5.1B-EGFP-DmDCP2_209-791_A was a gift from Elisa Izaurralde (Addgene plasmid # 145848 ; http://n2t.net/addgene:145848 ; RRID:Addgene_145848)
