[The description below was written by a language model from this plasmid's Addgene catalogue record and pLannotate feature annotations shown in this document.]
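Description:
pAc5.1B-EGFP-DmDCP2_209-791_A is an insect-cell expression plasmid of about 7.8 kb for producing an EGFP-tagged fragment of the Drosophila melanogaster mRNA decapping enzyme DCP2. The catalogue lists the backbone as unknown, although the name and the annotated parts point to a pAc5.1-type vector. Expression is driven by the Drosophila actin 5C (Ac5) promoter, a strong constitutive promoter commonly used in fly cell lines. In bacteria the plasmid is maintained through a ColE1/pUC-type origin and selected with ampicillin via the β-lactamase gene and its own promoter. The record calls it low copy, whereas the annotation software labels the origin as a high-copy type. Short fragments annotated as tetracycline resistance and SV40 large T antigen appear to be non-functional backbone remnants.

The payload is an EGFP coding sequence placed directly after the promoter, followed almost immediately by the DCP2 insert, an arrangement consistent with an N-terminal EGFP fusion. The insert name indicates residues 209–791 of the fly protein. The annotation tool recognised only part of this region, by similarity to human DCP2, probably the conserved catalytic portion, so the remainder of the insert up to the V5 tag is unannotated. A vector-encoded V5 epitope lies downstream, but the record does not show whether it is in frame with the insert or preceded by a stop codon. An SV40 polyadenylation signal follows the cassette. No selectable marker for insect cells is annotated, which suggests transient transfection or co-selection with a separate plasmid. The stated purpose is simply insect expression of this DCP2 fragment; the fluorescent tag would allow localisation imaging or GFP-based pulldown, though the record does not specify particular experiments.
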