Features (pLannotate 1.2.2; 10 found; start..end, strand, type, name):
     80..2589    +  promoter       Ac5 promoter: Drosophila melanogaster actin 5C promoter
   2609..3325    +  CDS            EGFP: EGFP is a basic (constitutively fluorescent) green fluorescent protein published in 1996, derived from Aequorea victoria. It is reported to be a rapidly-maturing weak dimer with moderate acid sensitivity.
   3335..4075    +  CDS            DCP2 (fragment): DCP2_HUMAN - Also known as NUDT20. Experimental evidence at protein level: Swiss-Prot protein existence level 1. Decapping metalloenzyme that catalyzes the cleavage of the cap structure on mRNAs (PubMed:12417715, PubMed:12218187, PubMed:12923261, PubMed:21070968, PubMed:28002401). Removes the 7- methyl guanine cap structure from mRNA molecules, yielding a 5'- phosphorylated mRNA fragment and 7m-GDP (PubMed:12486012, PubMed:12923261, PubMed:21070968, PubMed:28002401). Necessary for the degradation of mRNAs, both in normal mRNA turnover and in nonsense- mediated mRNA decay (PubMed:14527413). Pla
   5115..5156    +  CDS            V5 tag: epitope tag from simian virus 5
   5256..5390    -  polyA_signal   SV40 poly(A) signal: SV40 polyadenylation signal
   5413..5497    -  CDS            large T antigen (fragment): large T antigen from SV40 (simian virus 40)
   5498..5945    +  CDS            TcR (fragment): tetracycline efflux protein; tet; confers resistance to tetracycline
   5991..6579    -  rep_origin     ori: high-copy-number ColE1/pMB1/pBR322/pUC origin of replication
   6750..7610    -  CDS            AmpR: β-lactamase; bla; confers resistance to ampicillin, carbenicillin, and related antibiotics
   7611..7715    -  promoter       AmpR promoter: bla
>Addgene plasmid #145848 | pAc5.1B-EGFP-DmDCP2_209-791_A | addgene full sequence | sequence record 333022 | Addgene NGS Result
AGGCGTATCACGAGGCCCTTTCGTCTTCAAGAATTAATTCTATATTCTAAAAACACAAATGATACTTCTA
AAAAAAAATCATGAATGGCATCAACTCTGAATCAAATCTTTGCAGATGCACCTACTTCTCATTTCCACTG
TCACATCATTTTTCCAGATCTCGCTGCCTGTTATGTGGCCCACAAACCAAGACACGTTTTATGGCCATTA
AAGCTGGCTGATCGTCGCCAAACACCAAATACATAATGAATATGTACACATTCGAGAAAGAAGCGATCAA
AGAAGCGTCTTCGGGCGGAGTAGGAGAATGCGGAGGAGAAGGAGAACGAGCTGATCTAGTATCTCTCCAC
AATCCAATGCCAACTGACCAACTGGCCATATTCGGAGCAATTTGAAGCCAATTTCCATCGCCTGGCGATC
GCTCCATTCTTGGCTATATGTTTTTCACCGTTACCCGGGGCCATTTTCAAAGACTCGTCGGCAAGATAAG
ATTGTGTCACTCGCTGTCTCTCTTCATTTGTCGAAGAATGCTGAGGAATTTCGCGATGACGTCGGCGAGT
ATTTTGAAGAATGAGAATAATTTGTATTTATACGAAAATCAGTTAGTGGAATTTTCTACAAAAACATGTT
ATCTATAGATAATTTTGTTGCAAAATATGTTGACTATGACAAAGATTGTATGTATATACCTTTAATGTAT
TCTCATTTTCTTATGTATTTATAATGGCAATGATGATACTGATGATATTTTAAGATGATGCCAGACCAAA
AGGCTTGAATTTCTGCGTCTTTTGCCGAACGCAGTGCATGTGCAATTGTTGTTTTTTGGAATATTCAATT
TTCGGACTGTCCGCTTTGATTTCAGTTTCTTGGCTTATTCAAAAAGCAAAGTAAAGCCAAAAAAGCGAGA
TGGCAATACCAAATGCGGCAAAACGGTAGTGGAAGGAAAGGGGTGCGGGGCAGCGGAAGGAAGGGTGGGG
CGGGGCGTGGCGGGGTCTGTGGCTGGGCGCGACGTCACCGACGTTGGAGCCACTCCTTTGACCATGTGTG
CGTGTGTGTATTATTCGTGTCTCGCCACTCGCCGGTTGTTTTTTTCTTTTTATGCTGCGCTCTCTCTAGC
GCCATCTCGCTTACGCATGCTCAACGCACCGCATGTTGCCGTTTCCTTTTATGCGTCATTTTGGCTCGAA
ATAGGCAATTATTTAAACAAAGATTAGTCAACGAAAACGCTAAAATAAATAAGTCTACAATATGGTTACT
TATTGCCATGTGTGTGCAGCCAACGATAGCAACAAAAGCAACAACACAGGTGGCTTTCCCTCTTTCACTT
TTTGTTTGCAAGCCGCGTGCGAGCAAGACGGCACGACCGGCAAACGCAATTACGCTGACAAAGAGCAGAC
GAAGTTTTGGCGAAAAACATCAAGGCGCCTGATACGAATGCATTTGCAATAACAATTGCGATATTTAATA
TTGTTTATGAAGCTGTTTGACTTCAAAACACACAAAAAAAAAAATAAAACAAATTATTTGAAAGAGAATT
AGGAATCGGACGCTTATCGTTAGGGTAACAACAAGAAATGCTTACTGAGTCACAGCCTCTGGAAAACTGC
CGCAAGCCAGAGAGAGAGAGAAAAAGAGGGAGAGCAGCTTAGACCGCATGTGCTTGTGTGTGAGGCGTCT
CTCTCTTCGTCTCTGTTGCGCAAACGCATAGACTGCACTGAAAAAATCGATTACCTATTTTTTATGAATG
AATATTTGCACTATTACTATTCAAAACTATTAAGATAGCAATCACATTCAATAGCCAAATACTATACCAC
CTGAGCGATGCAACGAAATGATCAATTTGAGCAAAAATGCTGCATATTTAGGACGGCATCATTATAGAAA
TGCTTCTTGCTGTGTACTTTTCTCTCGTCTGGCAGCTGTTTCGCCGTTATTGTTAAAACCGGCTTAAGTT
AGGTGTGTTTTCTACGACTAGTGAATGCCCTACTAGAAGATGTGTGTTGCACAAAATGTCCCTGGAATAA
CCAATTTGAAGTGCAGATAGCAGTAAACGTAAGCTAATATGAATATTATTTAACTGTAATGTTTTAATAT
CGCTGGACATTACTAATAAACCCACTATAAACACATGTACATATGTATGTTTTGGCATACAATGAGTAGT
TGGGGAAAAAATGTGTAAAAGCACCGTGACCATCACAGCATAAAGATAACCAGCTGAAGTATCGAATATG
AGTAACCCCCAAATTGAATCACATGCCGCAACTGATAGGACCCATGGAAGTACACTCTTCATGGCGATAT
ACAAGACACACACAAGCACGAACACCCAGTTGCGGAGGAAATTCTCCGTAAATGAAAACCCAATCGGCGA
ACAATTCATACCCATATATGGTAAAAGTTTTGAACGCGACTTGAGAGCGGAGAGCATTGCGGCTGATAAG
GTTTTAGCGCTAAGCGGGCTTTATAAAACGGGCTGCGGGACCAGTTTTCATATCACTACCGTTTGAGTTC
TTGTGCTGTGTGGATACTCCTCCCGACACAAAGCCGCTCCATCAGCCAGCAGTCGTCTAATCCAGAGACC
CCGGATCGGGGTACCATCATGGTGAGCAAGGGCGAGGAGCTGTTCACCGGGGTGGTGCCCATCCTGGTCG
AGCTGGACGGCGACGTAAACGGCCACAAGTTCAGCGTGTCCGGCGAGGGCGAGGGCGATGCCACCTACGG
CAAGCTGACCCTGAAGTTCATCTGCACCACCGGCAAGCTGCCCGTGCCCTGGCCCACCCTCGTGACCACC
CTGACCTACGGCGTGCAGTGCTTCAGCCGCTACCCCGACCACATGAAGCAGCACGACTTCTTCAAGTCCG
CCATGCCCGAAGGCTACGTCCAGGAGCGCACCATCTTCTTCAAGGACGACGGCAACTACAAGACCCGCGC
CGAGGTGAAGTTCGAGGGCGACACCCTGGTGAACCGCATCGAGCTGAAGGGCATCGACTTCAAGGAGGAC
GGCAACATCCTGGGGCACAAGCTGGAGTACAACTACAACAGCCACAACGTCTATATCATGGCCGACAAGC
AGAAGAACGGCATCAAGGTGAACTTCAAGATCCGCCACAACATCGAGGACGGCAGCGTGCAGCTCGCCGA
CCACTACCAGCAGAACACCCCCATCGGCGACGGCCCCGTGCTGCTGCCCGACAACCACTACCTGAGCACC
CAGTCCGCCCTGAGCAAAGACCCCAACGAGAAGCGCGATCACATGGTCCTGCTGGAGTTCGTGACCGCCG
CCGGGATCACTCTCGGCATGGACGAGCTGTACAAGCCAAGCTTGATTCCGTCCGATATACTTGATGATCT
GGCCAGTCGATTTATAATCAATGTTCCGGACATGGAGCTAAACAATCTAATACGTATGTGTTTCCAAATC
GAACTGGCCCATTGGTTCTATTTGGATTTCTTTTGTGCCCCCGAATCTGGCGAGGATGGCGAGACCCCGA
AGTGCGTGCAACGAAAGCTGCCATCGGTGGGCATCAAGCAGTTTGCCATGCAGTTGTTCCAACACATTCC
CTTCCTGAACAAACATTTTGGCACCGTGGATCAAATCCTGGACGAGTGGAAGAACTACAAGCTATCGGTG
CCCACTTATGGCGCTATTCTGGTGTCCGAGGATCACAATCACTGCTTGCTAGTGCAGTCCTACTTCGCGC
GCAACTCCTGGGGATTTCCCAAGGGCAAGATCAATGAGAACGAAGACCCAGCCCATTGTGCAACGAGAGA
GGTTTATGAGGAGACCGGGTTCGATATCACGGACCTAATCGATGCCAACGACTACATCGAGGCGTTCATC
AACTACCAGTACACGCGGCTGTACGTGGTGCGAAACATACCGATGGACACGCAGTTCGCGCCCCGCACTC
GCAACGAGATCAAGTGCTGCGACTGGTTCCGTATCGATGCGCTGCCGGTGAACAAGAACGATGCCATATC
AAAGGCCAAGTTGGGCAAGACCTCCAACTCCTTCTTCATGATTATGCCGTTTGTGAAGCGCCTGAAGAAG
TGGGTGAACGATCGGAAGGCTGGAATCGAGCCGCGTCGCCGCAAATTCTCTGGTCAGCAATCGCCAAAAG
CGGCCTCGCCCACCAATATGAACGGAAATTGCAAGAAGGACGTCACAGGAGTGCGAAATGAATCGCAACG
ACAGAGGCACAAGTCCATGGGCGACTTGGATGGCGTCAAATTGAATAATCTCAATGGCAAGGGGACCGTT
GGAACGGGAGCGGGATCGGCAGCTTCCGCCTCCGCCACCGCTGCCATCAACTCGATGAACATATGCAATA
GCAATGGGAAACGCAATAAGCAAAATGCGGCTGCGGGCAGCAATCAGGCAACGCCAACTACAATAGCAAC
GCCAATGACGTCAAATGGCGCCGTCGTAGGAGGTACTGTATCCTCGAAGCGTCAACTGTTCCATAGCCAA
AGTCAGAACGATGCGCAGCAATCGGCAAGCAATGAGAAGATTGTCAGCTCCTTCGATTTAATACGCAAGG
AGAAGCAGCAACAACTTAAGGCAGCTAAGGCGCAAAAGCAGCAGCAACAACAGCAGCAACGATCGCGCAC
CAAGTCGCAGAGTGATAAGCAGTACAATCCACAGCAGCCAGTCAAAATCCTGGGACAACAGCAGCCCACA
ACGGGCATGGATTTGATAGCCATGCTATCGGCAGCGGCGGCAGCTCAAAAGACACCAAACAACGAGCAGC
AAACACAAGAGAAGCAGCAGCAGCAACAACGACCACGACCTGCTTCAGTGTCGCTTAACCTTGGAGCAGG
CAGTGCCACAGGAGCAACAACATCAGCTCCGGATGCCCAGTACATGCACAGGCTGCAGCGCATGGCATCG
GGCACAAATTTGAGGATTCTGAAGCGGGCACAGTCGCAGCAGCCGCAGCAGCACCATCAGCAACAGTTGC
AACTAGAACAGCAACAACAGCAGCAGCAGCAGCTGGGAATCGACTTTACGCCAAATTTGAATTCGTGGAC
GAATTTCTCCTTTACCAAGAACTTCATAGCAAATGTGTTTTGCTAACTCGAGTCTAGAGGGCCCGCGGTT
CGAAGGTAAGCCTATCCCTAACCCTCTCCTCGGTCTCGATTCTACGCGTACCGGTCATCATCACCATCAC
CATTGAGTTTAAACCCGCTGATCAGCCTCGACTGTGCCTTCTAAGGCCTGAGCTCGCTGATCAGCCTCGA
TCGAGGATCCAGACATGATAAGATACATTGATGAGTTTGGACAAACCACAACTAGAATGCAGTGAAAAAA
ATGCTTTATTTGTGAAATTTGTGATGCTATTGCTTTATTTGTAACCATTATAAGCTGCAATAAACAAGTT
AACAACAACAATTGCATTCATTTTATGTTTCAGGTTCAGGGGGAGGTGTGGGAGGTTTTTTAAAGCAAGT
AAAACCTCTACAAATGTGGTATGGCTGATTATGATCAGTCGACCGATGCCCTTGAGAGCCTTCAACCCAG
TCAGCTCCTTCCGGTGGGCGCGGGGCATGACTATCGTCGCCGCACTTATGACTGTCTTCTTTATCATGCA
ACTCGTAGGACAGGTGCCGGCAGCGCTCTGGGTCATTTTCGGCGAGGACCGCTTTCGCTGGAGCGCGACG
ATGATCGGCCTGTCGCTTGCGGTATTCGGAATCTTGCACGCCCTCGCTCAAGCCTTCGTCACTGGTCCCG
CCACCAAACGTTTCGGCGAGAAGCAGGCCATTATCGCCGGCATGGCGGCCGACGCGCTGGGCTACGTCTT
GCTGGCGTTCGCGACGCGAGGCTGGATGGCCTTCCCCATTATGATTCTTCTCGCTTCCGGCGGCATCGGG
ATGCCCGCGTTGCAGGCCATGCTGTCCAGGCAGGTAGATGACGACCATCAGGGACAGCTTCAAGGCCAGC
AAAAGGCCAGGAACCGTAAAAAGGCCGCGTTGCTGGCGTTTTTCCATAGGCTCCGCCCCCCTGACGAGCA
TCACAAAAATCGACGCTCAAGTCAGAGGTGGCGAAACCCGACAGGACTATAAAGATACCAGGCGTTTCCC
CCTGGAAGCTCCCTCGTGCGCTCTCCTGTTCCGACCCTGCCGCTTACCGGATACCTGTCCGCCTTTCTCC
CTTCGGGAAGCGTGGCGCTTTCTCATAGCTCACGCTGTAGGTATCTCAGTTCGGTGTAGGTCGTTCGCTC
CAAGCTGGGCTGTGTGCACGAACCCCCCGTTCAGCCCGACCGCTGCGCCTTATCCGGTAACTATCGTCTT
GAGTCCAACCCGGTAAGACACGACTTATCGCCACTGGCAGCAGCCACTGGTAACAGGATTAGCAGAGCGA
GGTATGTAGGCGGTGCTACAGAGTTCTTGAAGTGGTGGCCTAACTACGGCTACACTAGAAGGACAGTATT
TGGTATCTGCGCTCTGCTGAAGCCAGTTACCTTCGGAAAAAGAGTTGGTAGCTCTTGATCCGGCAAACAA
ACCACCGCTGGTAGCGGTGGTTTTTTTGTTTGCAAGCAGCAGATTACGCGCAGAAAAAAAGGATCTCAAG
AAGATCCTTTGATCTTTTCTACGGGGTCTGACGCTCAGTGGAACGAAAACTCACGTTAAGGGATTTTGGT
CATGAGATTATCAAAAAGGATCTTCACCTAGATCCTTTTAAATTAAAAATGAAGTTTTAAATCAATCTAA
AGTATATATGAGTAAACTTGGTCTGACAGTTACCAATGCTTAATCAGTGAGGCACCTATCTCAGCGATCT
GTCTATTTCGTTCATCCATAGTTGCCTGACTCCCCGTCGTGTAGATAACTACGATACGGGAGGGCTTACC
ATCTGGCCCCAGTGCTGCAATGATACCGCGAGACCCACGCTCACCGGCTCCAGATTTATCAGCAATAAAC
CAGCCAGCCGGAAGGGCCGAGCGCAGAAGTGGTCCTGCAACTTTATCCGCCTCCATCCAGTCTATTAATT
GTTGCCGGGAAGCTAGAGTAAGTAGTTCGCCAGTTAATAGTTTGCGCAACGTTGTTGCCATTGCTGCAGG
CATCGTGGTGTCACGCTCGTCGTTTGGTATGGCTTCATTCAGCTCCGGTTCCCAACGATCAAGGCGAGTT
ACATGATCCCCCATGTTGTGCAAAAAAGCGGTTAGCTCCTTCGGTCCTCCGATCGTTGTCAGAAGTAAGT
TGGCCGCAGTGTTATCACTCATGGTTATGGCAGCACTGCATAATTCTCTTACTGTCATGCCATCCGTAAG
ATGCTTTTCTGTGACTGGTGAGTACTCAACCAAGTCATTCTGAGAATAGTGTATGCGGCGACCGAGTTGC
TCTTGCCCGGCGTCAACACGGGATAATACCGCGCCACATAGCAGAACTTTAAAAGTGCTCATCATTGGAA
AACGTTCTTCGGGGCGAAAACTCTCAAGGATCTTACCGCTGTTGAGATCCAGTTCGATGTAACCCACTCG
TGCACCCAACTGATCTTCAGCATCTTTTACTTTCACCAGCGTTTCTGGGTGAGCAAAAACAGGAAGGCAA
AATGCCGCAAAAAAGGGAATAAGGGCGACACGGAAATGTTGAATACTCATACTCTTCCTTTTTCAATATT
ATTGAAGCATTTATCAGGGTTATTGTCTCATGAGCGGATACATATTTGAATGTATTTAGAAAAATAAACA
AATAGGGGTTCCGCGCACATTTCCCCGAAAAGTGCCACCTGACGTCTAAGAAACCATTATTATCATGACA
TTAACCTATAAAAAT
